Addgene plasmid #176324: pVRC8400-SARS-CoV-2-S2P-D614G-AVI
Purpose: Expresses SARS-CoV-2 S2P protein containing D614G mutation with single chain Fc, HRV3C protease cleavage site, and AVI tag
Depositing lab: Peter Kwong. Depositing organization: National Institute of Allergy and Infectious Diseases (NIAID). Publication: Molecular probes of spike ectodomain and its subdomains for SARS-CoV-2 variants, Alpha through Omicron. Teng IT, Nazzari AF, Choe M, Liu T, Oliveira de Souza M, Petrova Y, Tsybovsky Y, Wang S, Zhang B, Artamonov M, Madan B, Huang A, Lopez Acevedo SN, Pan X, Ruckwardt TJ, DeKosky BJ, Mascola JR, Misasi J, Sullivan NJ, Zhou T, Kwong PD. PLoS One. 2022 May 24;17(5):e0268767. doi: 10.1371/journal.pone.0268767. eCollection 2022. PubMed 35609088.
Backbone
  Vector backbone: pVRC8400
  Vector type: Mammalian Expression
Growth in bacteria
  Bacterial resistance: Kanamycin, 50 μg/mL
  Growth temperature: 37°C
  Growth strain: DH5alpha
  Copy number: Unknown
Gene/Insert
  Gene/Insert name: SARS-CoV-2-S2P-D614G
  Mutation: D614G
  Entrez Gene: S (a.k.a. GU280_gp02, spike glycoprotein)
  Tag / fusion protein: scFc (N terminal on insert); HRV3C (N terminal on insert); AVI (C terminal on insert)
Terms and licenses: Academic/Nonprofit Terms; Industry Terms: Not Available to Industry
How to cite: pVRC8400-SARS-CoV-2-S2P-D614G-AVI was a gift from Peter Kwong (Addgene plasmid # 176324 ; http://n2t.net/addgene:176324 ; RRID:Addgene_176324)
