[The description below was written by a language model from this plasmid's Addgene catalogue record and pLannotate feature annotations shown in this document.]
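Description:
pVRC8400-SARS-CoV-2-S2P-D614G-AVI is a mammalian expression plasmid of about 9.6 kb, built on the pVRC8400 backbone, for producing a secreted, tagged form of the SARS-CoV-2 spike protein. It is propagated in E. coli through a high-copy ColE1/pUC-type origin and selected with kanamycin via an aph(3')-Ia resistance gene. Short fragments of rop, bom, β-lactamase and a Tn903 transposase gene are also annotated and appear to be non-functional remnants of the backbone's construction.

The expression cassette is driven by the human CMV immediate-early enhancer and promoter. These are followed by a truncated HTLV-1 5' LTR segment and a fragment of CMV intron A, which together form a composite 5' leader of the kind used to boost expression, and the cassette ends in a bovine growth hormone polyadenylation signal. The open reading frame begins with a short mouse immunoglobulin heavy-chain fragment, most likely a secretion leader, followed by human IgG1 constant-region sequence corresponding to the single-chain Fc (scFc) listed in the record. An HRV3C protease cleavage site, catalogued but not separately annotated, links the Fc to the spike fragment, which the record describes as S2P carrying the D614G substitution. S2P conventionally denotes the two-proline prefusion-stabilised spike, although the record does not spell out those changes. A C-terminal AVI tag, also not annotated in the feature table, provides a site for enzymatic biotinylation by BirA.

This arrangement suggests that the Fc serves for affinity capture, that HRV3C cleavage then releases the spike, and that the AVI tag allows site-specific biotinylation. This fits the associated publication's theme of molecular probes of the spike ectodomain and its subdomains for SARS-CoV-2 variants.
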