Features (pLannotate 1.2.2; 15 found; start..end, strand, type, name):
     35..70      +  CDS            rop (fragment): Rop protein, which maintains plasmids at low copy number; rop
    172..270     +  misc_feature   bom (fragment): basis of mobility region from pBR322
    356..735     +  enhancer       CMV enhancer: human cytomegalovirus immediate early enhancer
    736..939     +  promoter       CMV promoter: human cytomegalovirus (CMV) immediate early promoter
   1028..1255    +  LTR            5' LTR (truncated) (fragment): truncated 5' long terminal repeat (LTR) from human T-cell leukemia virus (HTLV) type 1
   1259..1369    +  intron         CMV intron (fragment): modified intron A from human cytomegalovirus
   1420..1488    +  CDS            Ighv1-61 (fragment): HVM05_MOUSE - Also known as Igh-VJ558. Experimental evidence at protein level: Swiss-Prot protein existence level 1. From Mus musculus (Mouse).
   1822..2838    +  CDS            IGHG1: IGHG1_HUMAN - Experimental evidence at protein level: Swiss-Prot protein existence level 1. Constant region of immunoglobulin heavy chains. Immunoglobulins, also known as antibodies, are membrane-bound or secreted glycoproteins produced by B lymphocytes. In the recognition phase of humoral immunity, the membrane-bound immunoglobulins serve as receptors which, upon binding of a specific antigen, trigger the clonal expansion and differentiation of B lymphocytes into immunoglobulins- secreting plasma cells. Secreted immunoglobulins mediate the effector phase of humoral immunity, which results in
   2893..6477    +  CDS            S (fragment): SPIKE_SARS2 - Experimental evidence at protein level: Swiss-Prot protein existence level 1. [Spike glycoprotein]: May down-regulate host tetherin (BST2) by lysosomal degradation, thereby counteracting its antiviral activity. From Severe acute respiratory syndrome coronavirus 2 (2019-nCoV) (SARS-CoV-2).
   6671..6895    +  polyA_signal   bGH poly(A) signal: bovine growth hormone polyadenylation signal
   7433..8021    -  rep_origin     ori: high-copy-number ColE1/pMB1/pBR322/pUC origin of replication
   8193..8264    -  CDS            bla(M) (fragment): β-lactamase lacking the signal sequence; bla(M); allows cytosolic expression of β-lactamase
   8276..8422    -  CDS            TRA2_ECOLX (fragment): Protein predicted: Swiss-Prot protein existence level 4. Required for transposition of transposon Tn903. From Escherichia coli.
   8563..9378    -  CDS            KanR: aminoglycoside phosphotransferase; aph(3')-Ia; confers resistance to kanamycin in bacteria or G418 (Geneticin®) in eukaryotes
   9501..9588    -  promoter       AmpR promoter (fragment): bla
>Addgene plasmid #176324 | pVRC8400-SARS-CoV-2-S2P-D614G-AVI | addgene full sequence | sequence record 346986 | Addgene NGS Result
CTATAAAAATAGGCGTATCACGAGGCCCTTTCGTCTCGCGCGTTTCGGTGATGACGGTGAAAACCTCTGA
CACATGCAGCTCCCGGAGACGGTCACAGCTTGTCTGTAAGCGGATGCCGGGAGCAGACAAGCCCGTCAGG
GCGCGTCAGCGGGTGTTGGCGGGTGTCGGGGCTGGCTTAACTATGCGGCATCAGAGCAGATTGTACTGAG
AGTGCACCATATGCGGTGTGAAATACCGCACAGATGCGTAAGGAGAAAATACCGCATCAGATTGGCTATT
GGCCATTGCATACGTTGTATCCATATCATAATATGTACATTTATATTGGCTCATGTCCAACATTACCGCC
ATGTTGACATTGATTATTGACTAGTTATTAATAGTAATCAATTACGGGGTCATTAGTTCATAGCCCATAT
ATGGAGTTCCGCGTTACATAACTTACGGTAAATGGCCCGCCTGGCTGACCGCCCAACGACCCCCGCCCAT
TGACGTCAATAATGACGTATGTTCCCATAGTAACGCCAATAGGGACTTTCCATTGACGTCAATGGGTGGA
GTATTTACGGTAAACTGCCCACTTGGCAGTACATCAAGTGTATCATATGCCAAGTACGCCCCCTATTGAC
GTCAATGACGGTAAATGGCCCGCCTGGCATTATGCCCAGTACATGACCTTATGGGACTTTCCTACTTGGC
AGTACATCTACGTATTAGTCATCGCTATTACCATGGTGATGCGGTTTTGGCAGTACATCAATGGGCGTGG
ATAGCGGTTTGACTCACGGGGATTTCCAAGTCTCCACCCCATTGACGTCAATGGGAGTTTGTTTTGGCAC
CAAAATCAACGGGACTTTCCAAAATGTCGTAACAACTCCGCCCCATTGACGCAAATGGGCGGTAGGCGTG
TACGGTGGGAGGTCTATATAAGCAGAGCTCGTTTAGTGAACCGTCAGATCGCCTGGAGACGCCATCCACG
CTGTTTTGACCTCCATAGAAGACACCGGGACCGATCCAGCCTCCATCGGCTCGCATCTCTCCTTCACGCG
CCCGCCGCCCTACCTGAGGCCGCCATCCACGCCGGTTGAGTCGCGTTCTGCCGCCTCCCGCCTGTGGTGC
CTCCTGAACTGCGTCCGCCGTCTAGGTAAGTTTAAAGCTCAGGTCGAGACCGGGCCTTTGTCCGGCGCTC
CCTTGGAGCCTACCTAGACTCAGCCGGCTCTCCACGCTTTGCCTGACCCTGCTTGCTCAACTCTAGTTAA
CGGTGGAGGGCAGTGTAGTCTGAGCAGTACTCGTTGCTGCCGCGCGCGCCACCAGACATAATAGCTGACA
GACTAACAGACTGTTCCTTTCCATGGGTCTTTTCTGCAGTCACCGTCGTCGACACGTGTGATCAGATATC
GCGGCCGCTCTAGACCACCATGGGATGGTCATGTATCATCCTTTTTCTAGTAGCAACTGCAACCGGTGTA
CATTCCGCACCAGAGCTGCTGGGAGGACCTAGCGTGTTCCTGTTTCCCCCTAAGCCTAAGGACACCCTGA
TGATCAGCCGGACCCCAGAGGTGACATGCGTGGTGGTGGACGTGTCCCACGAGGACCCCGAGGTGAAGTT
CAACTGGTACGTGGATGGCGTGGAGGTGCACAATGCCAAGACCAAGCCAAGGGAGGAGCAGTACAACTCT
ACCTATCGCGTGGTGAGCGTGCTGACAGTGCTGCACCAGGACTGGCTGAACGGCAAGGAGTACAAGTGTA
AGGTGTCTAATAAGGCCCTGCCTGCCCCAATCGAGAAGACCATCAGCAAGGCAAAGGGACAGCCAAGGGA
GCCTCAGGTGTATACCCTGCCACCCAGCCGCGACGAGCTGACAAAGAACCAGGTGTCCCTGTACTGCCTG
GTGAAGGGCTTCTATCCTTCCGATATCGCCGTGGAGTGGGAGTCTAATGGCCAGCCAGAGAACAATTACA
AGACCACACCTCCAGTGCTGGACTCCGATGGCTCTTTCTTTCTGTATTCCAAGCTGACCGTGGATAAGAG
CCGGTGGCAGCAGGGCAACGTGTTTAGCTGTTCCGTGATGCACGAGGCCCTGCACAATCACTACACACAG
AAGTCTCTGAGCCTGTCCCCCGGCAAGGGAGGAGGAGGCAGCGGCGGAGGAGGCTCCGGAGGCGGCGGCT
CTGGCGGCGGCGGCAGCGCCCCTGAACTGCTGGGAGGACCAAGCGTGTTCCTGTTTCCACCTAAGCCCAA
AGATACCCTGATGATCTCCAGGACCCCTGAAGTCACCTGCGTGGTCGTGGACGTGTCTCATGAGGACCCC
GAAGTCAAGTTCAACTGGTACGTGGACGGAGTCGAAGTCCATAACGCCAAGACCAAGCCTAGAGAAGAGC
AGTACAACTCCACCTATAGAGTGGTGTCTGTGCTGACAGTGCTGCATCAGGATTGGCTGAATGGCAAGGA
ATATAAGTGTAAGGTGAGCAATAAGGCCCTGCCCGCCCCTATCGAGAAGACCATCTCTAAAGCCAAAGGA
CAGCCAAGGGAGCCACAGGTGTATACACTGCCACCCAGCCGGGACGAGCTGACCAAGAACCAGGTGAGCC
TGACATGTCTGGTCAAGGGCTTCTACCCCAGTGACATTGCTGTGGAGTGGGAGTCCAATGGCCAGCCTGA
GAACAATTATAAAACTACCCCACCAGTGCTGGACAGCGATGGCTCCTTCTTTCTGACCAGCAAGCTGACA
GTGGATAAGTCCCGCTGGCAGCAGGGAAACGTGTTTTCTTGTAGCGTGATGCATGAGGCCCTGCATAACC
ACTACACCCAGAAGTCCCTGTCTCTGAGCCCAGGCAAGGGAGGCAGCGGAGGCGGAGGCAGCGGAGGCCT
GGAGGTGCTGTTTCAGGGCCCTCAGTGCGTGAACCTGACCACCCGAACCCAGCTCCCACCAGCCTACACC
AACAGCTTTACACGGGGCGTGTACTACCCTGACAAGGTGTTCAGATCTAGCGTCCTGCACAGCACTCAGG
ACCTCTTCCTGCCGTTCTTCAGCAACGTGACATGGTTCCACGCCATCCACGTGAGCGGCACAAACGGAAC
CAAGCGGTTTGATAACCCCGTCCTGCCATTCAATGATGGAGTTTACTTCGCCAGTACCGAGAAGAGTAAC
ATCATCCGGGGCTGGATCTTCGGCACCACCCTGGATAGCAAAACACAGAGCCTCCTGATCGTGAACAATG
CCACGAACGTCGTGATCAAGGTGTGCGAGTTCCAGTTTTGCAATGATCCTTTCCTGGGTGTGTACTACCA
CAAGAACAACAAGAGCTGGATGGAAAGCGAGTTCAGAGTCTACAGCAGCGCCAACAACTGCACATTCGAG
TACGTCTCTCAGCCTTTTCTGATGGACCTTGAGGGGAAACAAGGCAACTTCAAGAACCTGAGAGAATTCG
TGTTCAAGAACATCGACGGCTACTTCAAAATCTACTCCAAGCACACACCCATCAACCTGGTCCGGGACCT
CCCTCAGGGCTTCAGCGCCCTGGAACCCCTGGTCGACCTGCCCATAGGCATCAACATAACGCGGTTCCAA
ACCCTGCTGGCCCTGCATAGATCCTACCTGACTCCTGGCGACAGCAGCAGCGGATGGACCGCCGGAGCTG
CAGCCTACTATGTGGGCTACCTGCAACCTAGAACCTTCCTGCTGAAGTACAACGAGAACGGCACAATCAC
AGACGCCGTCGACTGCGCCCTGGACCCTCTCTCTGAGACAAAGTGCACCCTGAAGTCCTTCACCGTGGAA
AAGGGCATCTACCAGACCAGCAACTTCCGGGTGCAGCCTACAGAGAGCATCGTGCGATTTCCAAACATTA
CCAACCTCTGCCCCTTCGGCGAGGTGTTTAACGCCACAAGATTTGCCTCCGTTTACGCCTGGAATAGAAA
GAGAATCAGCAATTGTGTGGCCGACTACTCCGTGCTGTATAACAGCGCCTCTTTCAGCACCTTCAAGTGC
TACGGCGTTTCCCCAACAAAGCTGAATGACCTGTGCTTCACCAACGTGTACGCCGACTCCTTCGTAATTA
GAGGCGATGAGGTGCGGCAGATCGCACCAGGCCAGACCGGTAAGATCGCTGACTACAACTATAAGCTGCC
TGATGATTTTACAGGCTGCGTGATCGCCTGGAACTCTAACAACCTGGATAGCAAGGTGGGCGGCAACTAC
AACTACCTGTACCGGCTGTTTCGCAAGTCTAACCTGAAACCTTTCGAGAGAGACATCTCCACAGAGATCT
ACCAGGCCGGTTCTACACCTTGTAACGGGGTGGAAGGCTTCAACTGTTACTTCCCTCTGCAAAGCTACGG
CTTCCAGCCTACCAATGGAGTCGGCTACCAGCCATACCGGGTGGTCGTGCTGTCCTTCGAGTTACTCCAC
GCCCCCGCCACCGTCTGCGGTCCTAAGAAGTCCACCAATCTGGTTAAGAACAAATGCGTGAACTTCAACT
TCAACGGCCTGACCGGGACCGGCGTGCTGACCGAAAGCAACAAAAAGTTCCTCCCCTTCCAGCAGTTCGG
CCGTGATATCGCTGACACCACAGATGCCGTCAGAGATCCACAGACCCTGGAAATCCTGGATATTACACCC
TGCTCCTTCGGAGGAGTTTCTGTGATCACCCCCGGGACCAATACCAGCAACCAGGTGGCTGTGCTGTACC
AAGGTGTTAACTGCACCGAGGTTCCTGTGGCCATCCACGCCGATCAGCTGACACCTACTTGGAGAGTGTA
CTCCACTGGCTCCAATGTGTTCCAGACCAGGGCCGGATGTCTGATCGGCGCCGAGCACGTGAATAACAGT
TACGAGTGCGACATCCCTATCGGCGCCGGCATCTGTGCCAGCTACCAGACCCAGACAAACAGCCCTGGGT
CTGCTTCCTCTGTAGCTAGCCAGAGCATCATCGCCTACACCATGAGCCTGGGCGCAGAGAACAGCGTGGC
CTATTCCAACAACTCTATCGCCATTCCCACCAACTTTACAATTAGCGTCACAACAGAGATCCTGCCCGTG
AGCATGACCAAGACCAGCGTGGACTGTACAATGTACATCTGTGGCGACAGCACTGAATGCAGCAACCTGC
TGCTGCAATACGGCTCCTTTTGCACCCAACTGAACCGGGCGCTGACCGGAATCGCCGTGGAACAGGACAA
AAATACCCAGGAGGTGTTCGCCCAAGTGAAGCAGATCTACAAGACCCCACCTATCAAGGACTTCGGCGGC
TTTAACTTTAGCCAGATTCTCCCTGATCCTTCTAAGCCTAGCAAGCGGAGCTTTATCGAGGATCTGCTGT
TCAACAAGGTCACCCTGGCCGATGCCGGCTTTATCAAACAGTATGGCGATTGCCTGGGCGACATAGCCGC
CAGAGATCTGATCTGCGCCCAGAAATTCAACGGCCTGACAGTTCTCCCACCTCTGCTGACCGACGAGATG
ATCGCTCAGTACACCTCTGCCCTGCTGGCTGGCACCATCACATCTGGGTGGACATTTGGCGCCGGCGCCG
CCCTGCAGATCCCCTTTGCCATGCAGATGGCCTATAGATTCAACGGAATCGGCGTGACCCAGAACGTGCT
GTATGAAAACCAGAAGCTGATCGCTAACCAGTTCAATTCTGCCATCGGCAAGATCCAGGACTCCCTCTCC
TCTACCGCCAGCGCCCTGGGCAAACTGCAGGACGTGGTGAATCAGAACGCCCAAGCCCTGAACACCCTGG
TGAAGCAGCTCAGCAGCAATTTTGGCGCCATCAGCTCTGTGCTGAACGATATCCTGTCTAGACTGGACCC
TCCAGAAGCCGAAGTCCAGATCGATAGACTGATCACAGGCAGACTGCAGTCCCTGCAAACCTACGTGACC
CAACAGCTGATCAGGGCCGCTGAAATAAGAGCCAGCGCCAATCTCGCCGCTACCAAGATGTCCGAGTGTG
TGCTGGGACAGTCTAAACGCGTTGACTTCTGCGGCAAAGGCTATCACCTGATGAGCTTCCCCCAGAGCGC
GCCGCACGGCGTGGTGTTCCTGCATGTGACATACGTGCCTGCCCAAGAGAAGAATTTCACAACCGCCCCT
GCCATCTGCCACGACGGCAAGGCCCACTTCCCAAGAGAGGGCGTTTTCGTTTCCAATGGCACACACTGGT
TCGTGACACAAAGAAACTTCTACGAACCCCAGATTATCACCACCGACAACACCTTCGTGAGTGGCAATTG
TGACGTGGTCATCGGAATCGTGAACAACACAGTGTACGACCCTCTGCAACCTGAGCTGGACTCTTTTAAG
GAAGAGCTGGACAAGTACTTTAAAAACCACACCAGCCCCGATGTGGACCTGGGCGACATCAGTGGCATTA
ACGCCAGCGTGGTGAACATCCAAAAGGAAATCGACAGACTGAACGAGGTGGCCAAGAACCTGAACGAGTC
CCTGATCGACCTGCAGGAGCTCGGCAAATACGAGCAGGGATCTGGATACATCCCCGAGGCCCCCAGAGAT
GGCCAGGCCTACGTGCGGAAGGACGGCGAGTGGGTACTGCTGAGCACATTCCTGGGCAGATCCGGAGGAG
GCCTGGTGCCACAGCAGAGCGGAGGCCTGAACGACATCTTCGAGGCCCAGAAGATCGAGTGGCACGAGGG
CTGATGAGGATCCAGATCTGCTGTGCCTTCTAGTTGCCAGCCATCTGTTGTTTGCCCCTCCCCCGTGCCT
TCCTTGACCCTGGAAGGTGCCACTCCCACTGTCCTTTCCTAATAAAATGAGGAAATTGCATCGCATTGTC
TGAGTAGGTGTCATTCTATTCTGGGGGGTGGGGTGGGGCAGGACAGCAAGGGGGAGGATTGGGAAGACAA
TAGCAGGCATGCTGGGGATGCGGTGGGCTCTATGGGTACCCAGGTGCTGAAGAATTGACCCGGTTCCTCC
TGGGCCAGAAAGAAGCAGGCACATCCCCTTCTCTGTGACACACCCTGTCCACGCCCCTGGTTCTTAGTTC
CAGCCCCACTCATAGGACACTCATAGCTCAGGAGGGCTCCGCCTTCAATCCCACCCGCTAAAGTACTTGG
AGCGGTCTCTCCCTCCCTCATCAGCCCACCAAACCAAACCTAGCCTCCAAGAGTGGGAAGAAATTAAAGC
AAGATAGGCTATTAAGTGCAGAGGGAGAGAAAATGCCTCCAACATGTGAGGAAGTAATGAGAGAAATCAT
AGAATTTTAAGGCCATGATTTAAGGCCATCATGGCCTTAATCTTCCGCTTCCTCGCTCACTGACTCGCTG
CGCTCGGTCGTTCGGCTGCGGCGAGCGGTATCAGCTCACTCAAAGGCGGTAATACGGTTATCCACAGAAT
CAGGGGATAACGCAGGAAAGAACATGTGAGCAAAAGGCCAGCAAAAGGCCAGGAACCGTAAAAAGGCCGC
GTTGCTGGCGTTTTTCCATAGGCTCCGCCCCCCTGACGAGCATCACAAAAATCGACGCTCAAGTCAGAGG
TGGCGAAACCCGACAGGACTATAAAGATACCAGGCGTTTCCCCCTGGAAGCTCCCTCGTGCGCTCTCCTG
TTCCGACCCTGCCGCTTACCGGATACCTGTCCGCCTTTCTCCCTTCGGGAAGCGTGGCGCTTTCTCATAG
CTCACGCTGTAGGTATCTCAGTTCGGTGTAGGTCGTTCGCTCCAAGCTGGGCTGTGTGCACGAACCCCCC
GTTCAGCCCGACCGCTGCGCCTTATCCGGTAACTATCGTCTTGAGTCCAACCCGGTAAGACACGACTTAT
CGCCACTGGCAGCAGCCACTGGTAACAGGATTAGCAGAGCGAGGTATGTAGGCGGTGCTACAGAGTTCTT
GAAGTGGTGGCCTAACTACGGCTACACTAGAAGAACAGTATTTGGTATCTGCGCTCTGCTGAAGCCAGTT
ACCTTCGGAAAAAGAGTTGGTAGCTCTTGATCCGGCAAACAAACCACCGCTGGTAGCGGTGGTTTTTTTG
TTTGCAAGCAGCAGATTACGCGCAGAAAAAAAGGATCTCAAGAAGATCCTTTGATCTTTTCTACGGGGTC
TGACGCTCAGTGGAACGAAAACTCACGTTAAGGGATTTTGGTCATGAGATTATCAAAAAGGATCTTCACC
TAGATCCTTTTAAATTAAAAATGAAGTTTTAAATCAATCTAAAGTATATATGAGTAAACTTGGTCTGACA
GTTACCAATGCTTAATCAGTGAGGCACCTATCTCAGCGATCTGTCTATTTCGTTCATCCATAGTTGCCTG
ACTCGGGGGGGGGGGGCGCTGAGGTCTGCCTCGTGAAGAAGGTGTTGCTGACTCATACCAGGCCTGAATC
GCCCCATCATCCAGCCAGAAAGTGAGGGAGCCACGGTTGATGAGAGCTTTGTTGTAGGTGGACCAGTTGG
TGATTTTGAACTTTTGCTTTGCCACGGAACGGTCTGCGTTGTCGGGAAGATGCGTGATCTGATCCTTCAA
CTCAGCAAAAGTTCGATTTATTCAACAAAGCCGCCGTCCCGTCAAGTCAGCGTAATGCTCTGCCAGTGTT
ACAACCAATTAACCAATTCTGATTAGAAAAACTCATCGAGCATCAAATGAAACTGCAATTTATTCATATC
AGGATTATCAATACCATATTTTTGAAAAAGCCGTTTCTGTAATGAAGGAGAAAACTCACCGAGGCAGTTC
CATAGGATGGCAAGATCCTGGTATCGGTCTGCGATTCCGACTCGTCCAACATCAATACAACCTATTAATT
TCCCCTCGTCAAAAATAAGGTTATCAAGTGAGAAATCACCATGAGTGACGACTGAATCCGGTGAGAATGG
CAAAAGCTTATGCATTTCTTTCCAGACTTGTTCAACAGGCCAGCCATTACGCTCGTCATCAAAATCACTC
GCATCAACCAAACCGTTATTCATTCGTGATTGCGCCTGAGCGAGACGAAATACGCGATCGCTGTTAAAAG
GACAATTACAAACAGGAATCGAATGCAACCGGCGCAGGAACACTGCCAGCGCATCAACAATATTTTCACC
TGAATCAGGATATTCTTCTAATACCTGGAATGCTGTTTTCCCGGGGATCGCAGTGGTGAGTAACCATGCA
TCATCAGGAGTACGGATAAAATGCTTGATGGTCGGAAGAGGCATAAATTCCGTCAGCCAGTTTAGTCTGA
CCATCTCATCTGTAACATCATTGGCAACGCTACCTTTGCCATGTTTCAGAAACAACTCTGGCGCATCGGG
CTTCCCATACAATCGATAGATTGTCGCACCTGATTGCCCGACATTATCGCGAGCCCATTTATACCCATAT
AAATCAGCATCCATGTTGGAATTTAATCGCGGCCTCGAGCAAGACGTTTCCCGTTGAATATGGCTCATAA
CACCCCTTGTATTACTGTTTATGTAAGCAGACAGTTTTATTGTTCATGATGATATATTTTTATCTTGTGC
AATGTAACATCAGAGATTTTGAGACACAACGTGGCTTTCCCCCCCCCCCCATTATTGAAGCATTTATCAG
GGTTATTGTCTCATGAGCGGATACATATTTGAATGTATTTAGAAAAATAAACAAATAGGGGTTCCGCGCA
CATTTCCCCGAAAAGTGCCACCTGACGTCTAAGAAACCATTATTATCATGACATTAAC
